Addgene plasmid #43557: III-CCAG
Depositing lab: Chad Cowan & Kiran Musunuru. Depositing organization: Harvard University. Publication: A TALEN Genome-Editing System for Generating Human Stem Cell-Based Disease Models. Ding Q, Lee YK, Schaefer EA, Peters DT, Veres A, Kim K, Kuperwasser N, Motola DL, Meissner TB, Hendriks WT, Trevisan M, Gupta RM, Moisan A, Banks E, Friesen M, Schinzel RT, Xia F, Tang A, Xia Y, Figueroa E, Wann A, Ahfeldt T, Daheron L, Zhang F, Rubin LL, Peng LF, Chung RT, Musunuru K, Cowan CA. Cell Stem Cell. 2012 Dec 12. pii: S1934-5909(12)00645-5. doi: 10.1016/j.stem.2012.11.011. PubMed 23246482.
Backbone
  Vector backbone: pCRII-TOPO
  Backbone manufacturer: Invitrogen
  Backbone size w/o insert (bp): 3973
  Vector type: Bacterial Cloning
Growth in bacteria
  Bacterial resistance: Ampicillin and Kanamycin, 100 & 50 μg/mL
  Growth temperature: 37°C
  Growth strain: Top10
  Copy number: High Copy
Gene/Insert
  Gene/Insert name: III-CCAG
  Species: Synthetic
  Insert size (bp): 426
  Cloning method: TOPO Cloning
  Sequencing primers: 5′ T7; 3′ M13-rev
Terms and licenses: Academic/Nonprofit Terms; Industry Terms: Not Available to Industry
How to cite: III-CCAG was a gift from Chad Cowan & Kiran Musunuru (Addgene plasmid # 43557 ; http://n2t.net/addgene:43557 ; RRID:Addgene_43557)
