[The description below was written by a language model from this plasmid's Addgene catalogue record.]
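Description:
III-CCAG is a bacterial cloning plasmid built on the commercial pCRII-TOPO backbone (about 4 kb without insert), into which a 426 bp synthetic fragment was introduced by TOPO cloning. It is a high-copy plasmid maintained in E. coli, and the record lists both ampicillin and kanamycin resistance, consistent with the dual selection markers carried by this backbone. The insert is flanked by standard T7 and M13-reverse priming sites, which the record names for sequence verification. The vector is classed purely as a cloning vector. The record describes no promoter intended to express the insert and no tag, reporter or eukaryotic element.

The record does not say what the insert is beyond its name, synthetic origin and size. The associated publication describes a TALEN genome-editing system for generating human stem cell-based disease models, so the plasmid is most plausibly one member of a library of pre-assembled TAL effector repeat modules. Under that reading, "CCAG" would denote the four DNA bases recognised by a block of four repeats, a length roughly consistent with 426 bp. "III" would indicate the position that block occupies in the ordered assembly of a full repeat array. This interpretation is inferred from the name, the size and the publication title, not stated in the catalogue fields. No feature table was supplied, so the exact repeat composition, any flanking restriction sites used for assembly and the insert orientation cannot be confirmed. In practice such a plasmid would serve as a storage and source vector from which the module is excised or amplified to build custom TALENs, not as a functional nuclease expression construct.
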