>Addgene plasmid #43557 | III-CCAG | depositor partial sequence | sequence record 58822 | III-CCAG sequence 426 bps
CGTCTCGGCTCACCCCAGAGCAGGTCGTGGCGATCGCAAGCCACGACGGAGGAAAGCAAGCCTTGGAAAC
AGTACAGAGGCTGTTGCCTGTGCTGTGCCAAGCGCACGGACTCACCCCAGAGCAGGTCGTGGCGATCGCA
AGCCACGACGGAGGAAAGCAAGCCTTGGAAACAGTACAGAGGCTGTTGCCTGTGCTGTGCCAAGCGCACG
GCCTCACCCCAGAGCAGGTCGTGGCAATCGCCTCCAACATTGGCGGGAAACAGGCACTCGAGACTGTCCA
GCGCCTGCTTCCCGTGCTGTGCCAAGCGCACGGATTAACCCCAGAGCAGGTCGTGGCAATCGCGAGCAAT
AACGGCGGAAAACAGGCTTTGGAAACGGTGCAGAGGCTCCTTCCAGTGCTGTGCCAAGCGCACGGACTCA
GAGACG
