>Addgene plasmid #43557 | III-CCAG | addgene partial sequence | sequence record 61615 | M13-F20 5'-TGTAAAACGACGGCCAGT-3'
TTGGGCGAATTGGGCCCTCTGATGCATGCTCGAGCGGCCGCCAGTGTGATGGATATCTGCAGAATTCGCC
CTTATATAGATGCCGTCCTAGCGCGTCTCGGCTCACCCCAGAGCAGGTCGTGGCGATCGCAAGCCACGAC
GGAGGAAAGCAAGCCTTGGAAACAGTACAGAGGCTGTTGCCTGTGCTGTGCCAAGCGCACGGACTCACCC
CAGAGCAGGTCGTGGCGATCGCAAGCCACGACGGAGGAAAGCAAGCCTTGGAAACAGTACAGAGGCTGTT
GCCTGTGCTGTGCCAAGCGCACGGCCTCACCCCAGAGCAGGTCGTGGCAATCGCCTCCAACATTGGCGGG
AAACAGGCACTCGAGACTGTCCAGCGCCTGCTTCCCGTGCTGTGCCAAGCGCACGGATTAACCCCAGAGC
AGGTCGTGGCAATCGCGAGCAATAACGGCGGAAAACAGGCTTTGGAAACGGTGCAGAGGCTCCTTCCAGT
GCTGTGCCAAGCGCACGGACTCAGAGACGTGGGCACAGGAAAGATACTTAAGGGCGAATTCCAGCACACT
GGCGGCCGTTACTAGTGGATCCGAGCTCGGTACCAAGCTTGATGCATAGCTTGAGTATTCTATAGTGTCA
CCTAAATAGCTTGGCGTAATCATGGTCATAGCTGTTTCCTGTGTGAAATTGTTATCCGCTCACAATTCCA
CACAACATACGAGCCGGAAGCATAAAGTGTAAAGCCTGGGGTGCCTAATGAGTGAGCTAACTCACATTAA
TTGCGTTGCGCTCACTGCCCGCTTTCCAGTCGGGAAACCTGTCGTGCCAGCTGCATTAATGAATCGGCCA
ACGCGCGGGGAGAGGCGGTTTGCGTATTGGGCGCTCTTCCGCTTCCTCGCTCACTGACTCGCTGCGCTCG
GTCGTTCGGCTGCGCA
